>Addgene plasmid #107493 | pCEP4-SERTE494Y-myc | depositor full sequence | sequence record 205709 | pCEP4-SERTE494Y-myc sequence 12149 bps
GCCGGCAAGGCCGGATCCAGACATGATAAGATACATTGATGAGTTTGGACAAACCACAACTAGAATGCAG
TGAAAAAAATGCTTTATTTGTGAAATTTGTGATGCTATTGCTTTATTTGTAACCATTATAAGCTGCAATA
AACAAGTTAACAACAACAATTGCATTCATTTTATGTTTCAGGTTCAGGGGGAGGTGTGGGAGGTTTTTTA
AAGCAAGTAAAACCTCTACAAATGTGGTATGGCTGATTATGATCCGGCTGCCTCGCGCGTTTCGGTGATG
ACGGTGAAAACCTCTGACACATGCAGCTCCCGGAGACGGTCACAGCTTGTCTGTAAGCGGATGCCGGGAG
CAGACAAGCCCGTCAGGGCGCGTCAGCGGGTGTTGGCGGGTGTCGGGGCGCAGCCATGAGGTCGACTCTA
GAGGATCGATCCCCGCCCCGGACGAACTAAACCTGACTACGACATCTCTGCCCCTTCTTCGCGGGGCAGT
GCATGTAATCCCTTCAGTTGGTTGGTACAACTTGCCAACTGGGCCCTGTTCCACATGTGACACGGGGGGG
GACCAAACACAAAGGGGTTCTCTGACTGTAGTTGACATCCTTATAAATGGATGTGCACATTTGCCAACAC
TGAGTGGCTTTCATCCTGGAGCAGACTTTGCAGTCTGTGGACTGCAACACAACATTGCCTTTATGTGTAA
CTCTTGGCTGAAGCTCTTACACCAATGCTGGGGGACATGTACCTCCCAGGGGCCCAGGAAGACTACGGGA
GGCTACACCAACGTCAATCAGAGGGGCCTGTGTAGCTACCGATAAGCGGACCCTCAAGAGGGCATTAGCA
ATAGTGTTTATAAGGCCCCCTTGTTAACCCTAAACGGGTAGCATATGCTTCCCGGGTAGTAGTATATACT
ATCCAGACTAACCCTAATTCAATAGCATATGTTACCCAACGGGAAGCATATGCTATCGAATTAGGGTTAG
TAAAAGGGTCCTAAGGAACAGCGATATCTCCCACCCCATGAGCTGTCACGGTTTTATTTACATGGGGTCA
GGATTCCACGAGGGTAGTGAACCATTTTAGTCACAAGGGCAGTGGCTGAAGATCAAGGAGCGGGCAGTGA
ACTCTCCTGAATCTTCGCCTGCTTCTTCATTCTCCTTCGTTTAGCTAATAGAATAACTGCTGAGTTGTGA
ACAGTAAGGTGTATGTGAGGTGCTCGAAAACAAGGTTTCAGGTGACGCCCCCAGAATAAAATTTGGACGG
GGGGTTCAGTGGTGGCATTGTGCTATGACACCAATATAACCCTCACAAACCCCTTGGGCAATAAATACTA
GTGTAGGAATGAAACATTCTGAATATCTTTAACAATAGAAATCCATGGGGTGGGGACAAGCCGTAAAGAC
TGGATGTCCATCTCACACGAATTTATGGCTATGGGCAACACATAATCCTAGTGCAATATGATACTGGGGT
TATTAAGATGTGTCCCAGGCAGGGACCAAGACAGGTGAACCATGTTGTTACACTCTATTTGTAACAAGGG
GAAAGAGAGTGGACGCCGACAGCAGCGGACTCCACTGGTTGTCTCTAACACCCCCGAAAATTAAACGGGG
CTCCACGCCAATGGGGCCCATAAACAAAGACAAGTGGCCACTCTTTTTTTTGAAATTGTGGAGTGGGGGC
ACGCGTCAGCCCCCACACGCCGCCCTGCGGTTTTGGACTGTAAAATAAGGGTGTAATAACTTGGCTGATT
GTAACCCCGCTAACCACTGCGGTCAAACCACTTGCCCACAAAACCACTAATGGCACCCCGGGGAATACCT
GCATAAGTAGGTGGGCGGGCCAAGATAGGGGCGCGATTGCTGCGATCTGGAGGACAAATTACACACACTT
GCGCCTGAGCGCCAAGCACAGGGTTGTTGGTCCTCATATTCACGAGGTCGCTGAGAGCACGGTGGGCTAA
TGTTGCCATGGGTAGCATATACTACCCAAATATCTGGATAGCATATGCTATCCTAATCTATATCTGGGTA
GCATAGGCTATCCTAATCTATATCTGGGTAGCATATGCTATCCTAATCTATATCTGGGTAGTATATGCTA
TCCTAATTTATATCTGGGTAGCATAGGCTATCCTAATCTATATCTGGGTAGCATATGCTATCCTAATCTA
TATCTGGGTAGTATATGCTATCCTAATCTGTATCCGGGTAGCATATGCTATCCTAATAGAGATTAGGGTA
GTATATGCTATCCTAATTTATATCTGGGTAGCATATACTACCCAAATATCTGGATAGCATATGCTATCCT
AATCTATATCTGGGTAGCATATGCTATCCTAATCTATATCTGGGTAGCATAGGCTATCCTAATCTATATC
TGGGTAGCATATGCTATCCTAATCTATATCTGGGTAGTATATGCTATCCTAATTTATATCTGGGTAGCAT
AGGCTATCCTAATCTATATCTGGGTAGCATATGCTATCCTAATCTATATCTGGGTAGTATATGCTATCCT
AATCTGTATCCGGGTAGCATATGCTATCCTCATGCATATACAGTCAGCATATGATACCCAGTAGTAGAGT
GGGAGTGCTATCCTTTGCATATGCCGCCACCTCCCAAGGGGGCGTGAATTTTCGCTGCTTGTCCTTTTCC
TGCATGCTGGTTGCTCCCATTCTTAGGTGAATTTAAGGAGGCCAGGCTAAAGCCGTCGCATGTCTGATTG
CTCACCAGGTAAATGTCGCTAATGTTTTCCAACGCGAGAAGGTGTTGAGCGCGGAGCTGAGTGACGTGAC
AACATGGGTATGCCCAATTGCCCCATGTTGGGAGGACGAAAATGGTGACAAGACAGATGGCCAGAAATAC
ACCAACAGCACGCATGATGTCTACTGGGGATTTATTCTTTAGTGCGGGGGAATACACGGCTTTTAATACG
ATTGAGGGCGTCTCCTAACAAGTTACATCACTCCTGCCCTTCCTCACCCTCATCTCCATCACCTCCTTCA
TCTCCGTCATCTCCGTCATCACCCTCCGCGGCAGCCCCTTCCACCATAGGTGGAAACCAGGGAGGCAAAT
CTACTCCATCGTCAAAGCTGCACACAGTCACCCTGATATTGCAGGTAGGAGCGGGCTTTGTCATAACAAG
GTCCTTAATCGCATCCTTCAAAACCTCAGCAAATATATGAGTTTGTAAAAAGACCATGAAATAACAGACA
ATGGACTCCCTTAGCGGGCCAGGTTGTGGGCCGGGTCCAGGGGCCATTCCAAAGGGGAGACGACTCAATG
GTGTAAGACGACATTGTGGAATAGCAAGGGCAGTTCCTCGCCTTAGGTTGTAAAGGGAGGTCTTACTACC
TCCATATACGAACACACCGGCGACCCAAGTTCCTTCGTCGGTAGTCCTTTCTACGTGACTCCTAGCCAGG
AGAGCTCTTAAACCTTCTGCAATGTTCTCAAATTTCGGGTTGGAACCTCCTTGACCACGATGCTTTCCAA
ACCACCCTCCTTTTTTGCGCCTGCCTCCATCACCCTGACCCCGGGGTCCAGTGCTTGGGCCTTCTCCTGG
GTCATCTGCGGGGCCCTGCTCTATCGCTCCCGGGGGCACGTCAGGCTCACCATCTGGGCCACCTTCTTGG
TGGTATTCAAAATAATCGGCTTCCCCTACAGGGTGGAAAAATGGCCTTCTACCTGGAGGGGGCCTGCGCG
GTGGAGACCCGGATGATGATGACTGACTACTGGGACTCCTGGGCCTCTTTTCTCCACGTCCACGACCTCT
CCCCCTGGCTCTTTCACGACTTCCCCCCCTGGCTCTTTCACGTCCTCTACCCCGGCGGCCTCCACTACCT
CCTCGACCCCGGCCTCCACTACCTCCTCGACCCCGGCCTCCACTGCCTCCTCGACCCCGGCCTCCACCTC
CTGCTCCTGCCCCTCCTGCTCCTGCCCCTCCTCCTGCTCCTGCCCCTCCTGCCCCTCCTGCTCCTGCCCC
TCCTGCCCCTCCTGCTCCTGCCCCTCCTGCCCCTCCTGCTCCTGCCCCTCCTGCCCCTCCTCCTGCTCCT
GCCCCTCCTGCCCCTCCTCCTGCTCCTGCCCCTCCTGCCCCTCCTGCTCCTGCCCCTCCTGCCCCTCCTG
CTCCTGCCCCTCCTGCCCCTCCTGCTCCTGCCCCTCCTGCTCCTGCCCCTCCTGCTCCTGCCCCTCCTGC
TCCTGCCCCTCCTGCCCCTCCTGCCCCTCCTCCTGCTCCTGCCCCTCCTGCTCCTGCCCCTCCTGCCCCT
CCTGCCCCTCCTGCTCCTGCCCCTCCTCCTGCTCCTGCCCCTCCTGCCCCTCCTGCCCCTCCTCCTGCTC
CTGCCCCTCCTGCCCCTCCTCCTGCTCCTGCCCCTCCTCCTGCTCCTGCCCCTCCTGCCCCTCCTGCCCC
TCCTCCTGCTCCTGCCCCTCCTGCCCCTCCTCCTGCTCCTGCCCCTCCTCCTGCTCCTGCCCCTCCTGCC
CCTCCTGCCCCTCCTCCTGCTCCTGCCCCTCCTCCTGCTCCTGCCCCTCCTGCCCCTCCTGCCCCTCCTG
CCCCTCCTCCTGCTCCTGCCCCTCCTCCTGCTCCTGCCCCTCCTGCTCCTGCCCCTCCCGCTCCTGCTCC
TGCTCCTGTTCCACCGTGGGTCCCTTTGCAGCCAATGCAACTTGGACGTTTTTGGGGTCTCCGGACACCA
TCTCTATGTCTTGGCCCTGATCCTGAGCCGCCCGGGGCTCCTGGTCTTCCGCCTCCTCGTCCTCGTCCTC
TTCCCCGTCCTCGTCCATGGTTATCACCCCCTCTTCTTTGAGGTCCACTGCCGCCGGAGCCTTCTGGTCC
AGATGTGTCTCCCTTCTCTCCTAGGCCATTTCCAGGTCCTGTACCTGGCCCCTCGTCAGACATGATTCAC
ACTAAAAGAGATCAATAGACATCTTTATTAGACGACGCTCAGTGAATACAGGGAGTGCAGACTCCTGCCC
CCTCCAACAGCCCCCCCACCCTCATCCCCTTCATGGTCGCTGTCAGACAGATCCAGGTCTGAAAATTCCC
CATCCTCCGAACCATCCTCGTCCTCATCACCAATTACTCGCAGCCCGGAAAACTCCCGCTGAACATCCTC
AAGATTTGCGTCCTGAGCCTCAAGCCAGGCCTCAAATTCCTCGTCCCCCTTTTTGCTGGACGGTAGGGAT
GGGGATTCTCGGGACCCCTCCTCTTCCTCTTCAAGGTCACCAGACAGAGATGCTACTGGGGCAACGGAAG
AAAAGCTGGGTGCGGCCTGTGAGGATCAGCTTATCGATGATAAGCTGTCAAACATGAGAATTCTTGAAGA
CGAAAGGGCCTCGTGATACGCCTATTTTTATAGGTTAATGTCATGATAATAATGGTTTCTTAGACGTCAG
GTGGCACTTTTCGGGGAAATGTGCGCGGAACCCCTATTTGTTTATTTTTCTAAATACATTCAAATATGTA
TCCGCTCATGAGACAATAACCCTGATAAATGCTTCAATAATATTGAAAAAGGAAGAGTATGAGTATTCAA
CATTTCCGTGTCGCCCTTATTCCCTTTTTTGCGGCATTTTGCCTTCCTGTTTTTGCTCACCCAGAAACGC
TGGTGAAAGTAAAAGATGCTGAAGATCAGTTGGGTGCACGAGTGGGTTACATCGAACTGGATCTCAACAG
CGGTAAGATCCTTGAGAGTTTTCGCCCCGAAGAACGTTTTCCAATGATGAGCACTTTTAAAGTTCTGCTA
TGTGGCGCGGTATTATCCCGTGTTGACGCCGGGCAAGAGCAACTCGGTCGCCGCATACACTATTCTCAGA
ATGACTTGGTTGAGTACTCACCAGTCACAGAAAAGCATCTTACGGATGGCATGACAGTAAGAGAATTATG
CAGTGCTGCCATAACCATGAGTGATAACACTGCGGCCAACTTACTTCTGACAACGATCGGAGGACCGAAG
GAGCTAACCGCTTTTTTGCACAACATGGGGGATCATGTAACTCGCCTTGATCGTTGGGAACCGGAGCTGA
ATGAAGCCATACCAAACGACGAGCGTGACACCACGATGCCTGCAGCAATGGCAACAACGTTGCGCAAACT
ATTAACTGGCGAACTACTTACTCTAGCTTCCCGGCAACAATTAATAGACTGGATGGAGGCGGATAAAGTT
GCAGGACCACTTCTGCGCTCGGCCCTTCCGGCTGGCTGGTTTATTGCTGATAAATCTGGAGCCGGTGAGC
GTGGGTCTCGCGGTATCATTGCAGCACTGGGGCCAGATGGTAAGCCCTCCCGTATCGTAGTTATCTACAC
GACGGGGAGTCAGGCAACTATGGATGAACGAAATAGACAGATCGCTGAGATAGGTGCCTCACTGATTAAG
CATTGGTAACTGTCAGACCAAGTTTACTCATATATACTTTAGATTGATTTAAAACTTCATTTTTAATTTA
AAAGGATCTAGGTGAAGATCCTTTTTGATAATCTCATGACCAAAATCCCTTAACGTGAGTTTTCGTTCCA
CTGAGCGTCAGACCCCGTAGAAAAGATCAAAGGATCTTCTTGAGATCCTTTTTTTCTGCGCGTAATCTGC
TGCTTGCAAACAAAAAAACCACCGCTACCAGCGGTGGTTTGTTTGCCGGATCAAGAGCTACCAACTCTTT
TTCCGAAGGTAACTGGCTTCAGCAGAGCGCAGATACCAAATACTGTCCTTCTAGTGTAGCCGTAGTTAGG
CCACCACTTCAAGAACTCTGTAGCACCGCCTACATACCTCGCTCTGCTAATCCTGTTACCAGTGGCTGCT
GCCAGTGGCGATAAGTCGTGTCTTACCGGGTTGGACTCAAGACGATAGTTACCGGATAAGGCGCAGCGGT
CGGGCTGAACGGGGGGTTCGTGCACACAGCCCAGCTTGGAGCGAACGACCTACACCGAACTGAGATACCT
ACAGCGTGAGCTATGAGAAAGCGCCACGCTTCCCGAAGGGAGAAAGGCGGACAGGTATCCGGTAAGCGGC
AGGGTCGGAACAGGAGAGCGCACGAGGGAGCTTCCAGGGGGAAACGCCTGGTATCTTTATAGTCCTGTCG
GGTTTCGCCACCTCTGACTTGAGCGTCGATTTTTGTGATGCTCGTCAGGGGGGCGGAGCCTATGGAAAAA
CGCCAGCAACGCGGCCTTTTTACGGTTCCTGGCCTTTTGCTGGCCTTGAAGCTGTCCCTGATGGTCGTCA
TCTACCTGCCTGGACAGCATGGCCTGCAACGCGGGCATCCCGATGCCGCCGGAAGCGAGAAGAATCATAA
TGGGGAAGGCCATCCAGCCTCGCGTCGCGAACGCCAGCAAGACGTAGCCCAGCGCGTCGGCCCCGAGATG
CGCCGCGTGCGGCTGCTGGAGATGGCGGACGCGATGGATATGTTCTGCCAAGGGTTGGTTTGCGCATTCA
CAGTTCTCCGCAAGAATTGATTGGCTCCAATTCTTGGAGTGGTGAATCCGTTAGCGAGGTGCCGCCCTGC
TTCATCCCCGTGGCCCGTTGCTCGCGTTTGCTGGCGGTGTCCCCGGAAGAAATATATTTGCATGTCTTTA
GTTCTATGATGACACAAACCCCGCCCAGCGTCTTGTCATTGGCGAATTCGAACACGCAGATGCAGTCGGG
GCGGCGCGGTCCGAGGTCCACTTCGCATATTAAGGTGACGCGTGTGGCCTCGAACACCGAGCGACCCTGC
AGCGACCCGCTTAACAGCGTCAACAGCGTGCCGCAGATCCCGGGGGGCAATGAGATATGAAAAAGCCTGA
ACTCACCGCGACGTCTGTCGAGAAGTTTCTGATCGAAAAGTTCGACAGCGTCTCCGACCTGATGCAGCTC
TCGGAGGGCGAAGAATCTCGTGCTTTCAGCTTCGATGTAGGAGGGCGTGGATATGTCCTGCGGGTAAATA
GCTGCGCCGATGGTTTCTACAAAGATCGTTATGTTTATCGGCACTTTGCATCGGCCGCGCTCCCGATTCC
GGAAGTGCTTGACATTGGGGAATTCAGCGAGAGCCTGACCTATTGCATCTCCCGCCGTGCACAGGGTGTC
ACGTTGCAAGACCTGCCTGAAACCGAACTGCCCGCTGTTCTGCAGCCGGTCGCGGAGGCCATGGATGCGA
TCGCTGCGGCCGATCTTAGCCAGACGAGCGGGTTCGGCCCATTCGGACCGCAAGGAATCGGTCAATACAC
TACATGGCGTGATTTCATATGCGCGATTGCTGATCCCCATGTGTATCACTGGCAAACTGTGATGGACGAC
ACCGTCAGTGCGTCCGTCGCGCAGGCTCTCGATGAGCTGATGCTTTGGGCCGAGGACTGCCCCGAAGTCC
GGCACCTCGTGCACGCGGATTTCGGCTCCAACAATGTCCTGACGGACAATGGCCGCATAACAGCGGTCAT
TGACTGGAGCGAGGCGATGTTCGGGGATTCCCAATACGAGGTCGCCAACATCTTCTTCTGGAGGCCGTGG
TTGGCTTGTATGGAGCAGCAGACGCGCTACTTCGAGCGGAGGCATCCGGAGCTTGCAGGATCGCCGCGGC
TCCGGGCGTATATGCTCCGCATTGGTCTTGACCAACTCTATCAGAGCTTGGTTGACGGCAATTTCGATGA
TGCAGCTTGGGCGCAGGGTCGATGCGACGCAATCGTCCGATCCGGAGCCGGGACTGTCGGGCGTACACAA
ATCGCCCGCAGAAGCGCGGCCGTCTGGACCGATGGCTGTGTAGAAGTACTCGCCGATAGTGGAAACCGAC
GCCCCAGCACTCGTCCGGATCGGGAGATGGGGGAGGCTAACTGAAACACGGAAGGAGACAATACCGGAAG
GAACCCGCGCTATGACGGCAATAAAAAGACAGAATAAAACGCACGGGTGTTGGGTCGTTTGTTCATAAAC
GCGGGGTTCGGTCCCAGGGCTGGCACTCTGTCGATACCCCACCGAGACCCCATTGGGGCCAATACGCCCG
CGTTTCTTCCTTTTCCCCACCCCACCCCCCAAGTTCGGGTGAAGGCCCAGGGCTCGCAGCCAACGTCGGG
GCGGCAGGCCCTGCCATAGCCACTGGCCCCGTGGGTTAGGGACGGGGTCCCCCATGGGGAATGGTTTATG
GTTCGTGGGGGTTATTATTTTGGGCGTTGCGTGGGGTCAGGTCCACGACTGGACTGAGCAGACAGACCCA
TGGTTTTTGGATGGCCTGGGCATGGACCGCATGTACTGGCGCGACACGAACACCGGGCGTCTGTGGCTGC
CAAACACCCCCGACCCCCAAAAACCACCGCGCGGATTTCTGGCGTGCCAAGCTAGTCGACCAATTCTCAT
GTTTGACAGCTTATCATCGCAGATCCGGGCAACGTTGTTGCCATTGCTGCAGGCGCAGAACTGGTAGGTA
TGGAAGATCTATACATTGAATCAATATTGGCAATTAGCCATATTAGTCATTGGTTATATAGCATAAATCA
ATATTGGCTATTGGCCATTGCATACGTTGTATCTATATCATAATATGTACATTTATATTGGCTCATGTCC
AATATGACCGCCATGTTGACATTGATTATTGACTAGTTATTAATAGTAATCAATTACGGGGTCATTAGTT
CATAGCCCATATATGGAGTTCCGCGTTACATAACTTACGGTAAATGGCCCGCCTGGCTGACCGCCCAACG
ACCCCCGCCCATTGACGTCAATAATGACGTATGTTCCCATAGTAACGCCAATAGGGACTTTCCATTGACG
TCAATGGGTGGAGTATTTACGGTAAACTGCCCACTTGGCAGTACATCAAGTGTATCATATGCCAAGTCCG
CCCCCTATTGACGTCAATGACGGTAAATGGCCCGCCTGGCATTATGCCCAGTACATGACCTTACGGGACT
TTCCTACTTGGCAGTACATCTACGTATTAGTCATCGCTATTACCATGGTGATGCGGTTTTGGCAGTACAC
CAATGGGCGTGGATAGCGGTTTGACTCACGGGGATTTCCAAGTCTCCACCCCATTGACGTCAATGGGAGT
TTGTTTTGGCACCAAAATCAACGGGACTTTCCAAAATGTCGTAATAACCCCGCCCCGTTGACGCAAATGG
GCGGTAGGCGTGTACGGTGGGAGGTCTATATAAGCAGAGCTCGTTTAGTGAACCGTCAGATCTCTAGAAG
CTGGGTACCAGCTGCTAGCGCCACCATGGAGACCACCCCCCTGAACAGTCAAAAGCAACTCTCTGCCTGT
GAGGATGGAGAGGACTGTCAGGAGAATGGCGTTCTTCAAAAGGTTGTACCCACCCCTGGAGATAAGGTGG
AAAGCGGCCAGATTTCCAACGGCTACAGCGCCGTGCCATCACCTGGAGCCGGGGATGATACACGGCACAG
CATTCCCGCAACCACCACGACACTGGTTGCAGAGCTTCACCAGGGCGAGAGGGAGACGTGGGGCAAAAAG
GTAGATTTTCTGCTTTCCGTGATCGGTTACGCGGTCGATCTGGGGAACGTGTGGAGGTTCCCTTACATTT
GTTACCAAAACGGAGGGGGTGCCTTCTTGCTGCCCTACACAATTATGGCGATTTTTGGGGGTATCCCGCT
CTTCTACATGGAACTGGCCTTGGGTCAGTACCACCGGAACGGCTGCATTAGCATTTGGCGCAAGATATGC
CCCATTTTCAAGGGAATCGGATACGCAATCTGTATAATCGCGTTCTATATTGCATCATATTACAACACCA
TCATGGCCTGGGCCCTTTATTACTTGATCAGCAGTTTCACCGACCAATTGCCGTGGACGAGCTGTAAGAA
CTCATGGAATACCGGGAACTGTACCAACTACTTCTCTGAGGACAGCTCAGGAGGTAGCGGGGGTGAACAG
AAGCTGATTAGCGAGGAGGACTTGGGCAGTCCAGGCGGAAGCGGCAACATCACTTGGACACTCCATAGTA
CGAGCCCCGCAGAGGAGTTTTACACCAGGCACGTACTGCAGATTCATAGGAGCAAGGGTCTGCAAGACCT
GGGCGGTATTAGCTGGCAGCTCGCATTGTGCATAATGTTGATCTTTACGGTGATCTATTTCTCTATCTGG
AAGGGAGTAAAGACATCCGGCAAGGTGGTGTGGGTGACGGCGACCTTCCCCTACATTATACTCAGCGTGT
TGTTGGTGAGGGGGGCAACCCTGCCTGGGGCCTGGCGAGGCGTGCTGTTCTATCTCAAGCCAAACTGGCA
GAAGCTTCTTGAAACCGGAGTGTGGATCGACGCGGCCGCGCAAATCTTCTTTTCCCTCGGTCCCGGCTTC
GGGGTCCTTCTGGCATTCGCAAGCTACAACAAGTTCAACAATAACTGCTACCAGGACGCCCTCGTGACAA
GTGTAGTGAACTGCATGACCTCTTTCGTGAGCGGGTTTGTGATCTTCACAGTACTCGGATATATGGCTGA
GATGAGGAACGAAGATGTTAGTGAGGTTGCCAAAGACGCTGGCCCGAGCCTGTTGTTCATCACATACGCC
GAGGCTATCGCGAACATGCCCGCATCTACTTTCTTCGCCATCATCTTTTTCCTGATGCTGATAACCCTTG
GGCTGGATAGCACCTTCGCCGGACTGGAGGGTGTCATCACTGCCGTTCTCGACGAGTTCCCCCATGTGTG
GGCCAAGCGACGGGAAAGGTTCGTGCTGGCCGTCGTAATCACATGCTTCTTCGGCTCACTGGTGACCCTT
ACCTTTGGCGGTGCGTACGTGGTCAAGCTGCTCGAATACTACGCCACTGGACCGGCGGTTCTGACCGTGG
CATTGATCGAGGCCGTGGCCGTAAGCTGGTTTTACGGCATCACGCAGTTCTGTAGGGACGTGAAAGAGAT
GCTGGGCTTTTCTCCCGGTTGGTTTTGGAGGATTTGTTGGGTAGCAATTAGCCCCCTGTTTCTCCTTTTC
ATTATTTGCTCTTTTCTGATGTCTCCACCGCAGCTCCGACTGTTTCAGTACAACTACCCCTACTGGTCAA
TTATCCTGGGCTATTGTATCGGCACCTCAAGTTTCATCTGCATCCCCACATACATCGCATACAGACTGAT
AATTACGCCCGGTACTTTTAAGGAGCGAATCATTAAAAGCATAACCCCCGAAACCCCCACCGAGATCCCT
TGTGGCGATATAAGACTCAATGCGGTCTAATAGCTCGAG
Features (pLannotate 1.2.2; 22 found; start..end, strand, type, name):
     14..148     -  polyA_signal   SV40 poly(A) signal: SV40 polyadenylation signal
    171..254     -  CDS            large T antigen (fragment): large T antigen from SV40 (simian virus 40)
    257..297     +  CDS            rop (fragment): Rop protein, which maintains plasmids at low copy number; rop
    409..427     -  misc_feature   MCS (fragment): pUC18/19 multiple cloning site
    873..2662    -  rep_origin     oriP: Epstein-Barr virus oriP replication origin (Yates et al., 2000)
   2667..2885    -  CDS            gL (fragment): GL_EBVB9 - Experimental evidence at protein level: Swiss-Prot protein existence level 1. The heterodimer glycoprotein H-glycoprotein L is required for the fusion of viral and plasma membranes leading to virus entry into the host cell. Acts as a functional inhibitor of gH and maintains gH in an inhibited form. Upon binding to host integrins, gL dissociates from gH leading to activation of the viral fusion glycoproteins gB and gH. Fusion of EBV with B-lymphocytes requires the additional receptor- binding protein gp42, which forms a complex with gH/gL. The heterodimer gH/gL targets also host EPHA
   2968..4893    -  CDS            EBNA1: Epstein-Barr nuclear antigen 1, also known as EBNA-1 crucial for latent viral infection, and for episomal amplification of vectors containing the oriP origin (Okita et al., 2013)
   4931..5275    -  CDS            BRRF2_EBVB9 (fragment): Protein inferred from homology: Swiss-Prot protein existence level 3. From Epstein-Barr virus (strain B95-8) (HHV-4) (Human herpesvirus 4).
   5278..5301    -  promoter       tet promoter (fragment): E. coli promoter for tetracycline efflux protein gene
   5414..5518    +  promoter       AmpR promoter: bla
   5519..6379    +  CDS            AmpR: β-lactamase; bla; confers resistance to ampicillin, carbenicillin, and related antibiotics
   6550..7138    +  rep_origin     ori: high-copy-number ColE1/pMB1/pBR322/pUC origin of replication
   7184..7342    -  CDS            TcR (fragment): tetracycline efflux protein; tet; confers resistance to tetracycline
   7463..7663    -  CDS            MDV035 (fragment): UL24_GAHVM - Protein inferred from homology: Swiss-Prot protein existence level 3. May play a role in the dispersal of host nucleolin from the nucleolus throughout the nucleus leading to a decrease in ribosome biogenesis. From Gallid herpesvirus 2 (strain Chicken/Md5/ATCC VR-987) (GaHV-2) (Marek's disease herpesvirus type 1).
   7652..7714    +  promoter       Mini-TK promoter: minimal herpes simplex virus (HSV) thymidine kinase promoter
   7757..8794    +  CDS            HygR: hygromycin B phosphotransferase confers resistance to hygromycin
   8836..8884    +  polyA_signal   HSV TK poly(A) signal: herpes simplex virus thymidine kinase polyadenylation signal (Cole and Stacy, 1985)
   9084..9308    +  CDS            gH (fragment): GH_HHV11 - Experimental evidence at protein level: Swiss-Prot protein existence level 1. The heterodimer glycoprotein H-glycoprotein L is required for the fusion of viral and plasma membranes leading to virus entry into the host cell. Following initial binding to host receptor, membrane fusion is mediated by the fusion machinery composed of gB and the heterodimer gH/gL. May also be involved in the fusion between the virion envelope and the outer nuclear membrane during virion morphogenesis. From Human herpesvirus 1 (strain 17) (HHV-1) (Human herpes simplex virus 1).
   9339..9364    -  CDS            bla(M) (fragment): β-lactamase lacking the signal sequence; bla(M); allows cytosolic expression of β-lactamase
   9538..9917    +  enhancer       CMV enhancer: human cytomegalovirus immediate early enhancer
   9919..10118   +  promoter       CMV promoter: human cytomegalovirus (CMV) immediate early promoter
  10176..12137   +  CDS            SLC6A4: SC6A4_HUMAN - Also known as HTT, SERT. Experimental evidence at protein level: Swiss-Prot protein existence level 1. Serotonin transporter whose primary function in the central nervous system involves the regulation of serotonergic signaling via transport of serotonin molecules from the synaptic cleft back into the pre-synaptic terminal for re-utilization. Plays a key role in mediating regulation of the availability of serotonin to other receptors of serotonergic systems. Terminates the action of serotonin and recycles it in a sodium-dependent manner. From Homo sapiens (Human).
