[The description below was written by a language model from this plasmid's Addgene catalogue record and pLannotate feature annotations shown in this document.]
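Description:
pCEP4-SERTE494Y-myc is a mammalian expression plasmid built on the Invitrogen pCEP4 episomal backbone, about 12.1 kb in total. In E. coli it is maintained through a high-copy ColE1/pUC-type origin and selected with ampicillin via the β-lactamase gene. For mammalian cells it carries the Epstein-Barr virus oriP origin together with the EBNA1 coding sequence. Together these allow the plasmid to replicate and persist as an extrachromosomal episome in permissive primate cells. A hygromycin B phosphotransferase cassette, driven by an HSV thymidine kinase promoter and terminated by the TK polyadenylation signal, provides selection of transfected cells. The many short annotated fragments (rop, tetracycline resistance, SV40 large T antigen, and herpesvirus gL, gH, BRRF2 and UL24-like pieces) are most likely remnants of the backbone's construction rather than functional elements.

The payload is a codon-optimized human serotonin transporter (SERT, SLC6A4) open reading frame, cloned between NheI and XhoI sites. It lies downstream of the CMV immediate-early enhancer and promoter, and on the circular map it is followed by the SV40 polyadenylation signal. According to the record, the transporter carries an internal MYC epitope inserted in extracellular loop 2; the tag is not annotated separately in the feature table. An extracellular epitope of this kind generally permits antibody detection of transporter at the cell surface. The protein also bears the E494Y substitution, which the depositor describes as conferring a gain-of-function phenotype. The associated work concerns deep mutagenesis of a transporter for uptake of a non-native substrate. This suggests the plasmid serves to express and characterize this individual variant in cultured mammalian cells, though the record does not specify the assays used.
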