Addgene plasmid #107493: pCEP4-SERTE494Y-myc
Purpose: Mammalian expression plasmid for codon optimized mutant hSERT with internal MYC tag inserted in ECL2, mutation E494Y conferring gain of function phenotype
Depositing lab: Erik Procko. Depositing organization: University of Illinois at Urbana-Champaign. Publication: Deep Mutagenesis of a Transporter for Uptake of a Non-Native Substrate Identifies Conformationally Dynamic Regions. Young HJ, Chan M, Selvam B, Szymanski SK, Shukla D, Procko E. bioRxiv 2021.04.19.440442 10.1101/2021.04.19.440442.
Backbone
  Vector backbone: pCEP4
  Backbone manufacturer: Invitrogen
  Backbone size w/o insert (bp): 10410
  Vector type: Mammalian Expression
  Selectable markers: Hygromycin
Growth in bacteria
  Bacterial resistance: Ampicillin, 100 μg/mL
  Growth temperature: 37°C
  Growth strain: DH5alpha
  Copy number: High Copy
Gene/Insert
  Gene/Insert name: Serotonin Transporter (SERT) (alt name: SLC6A4)
  Species: H. sapiens (human)
  Insert size (bp): 1985
  Mutation: E494Y
  Entrez Gene: SLC6A4 (a.k.a. 5-HTT, 5-HTTLPR, 5HTT, HTT, OCD1, SERT, SERT1, hSERT)
  Promoter: CMV
  Cloning method: Restriction Enzyme; 5′ cloning site NHE1 (not destroyed); 3′ cloning site XHO1 (not destroyed)
  Sequencing primers: 5′ CMV Forward; 3′ EBV Reverse
Terms and licenses: Academic/Nonprofit Terms; Industry Terms: Not Available to Industry
Depositor comments: Please visit https://doi.org/10.1101/2021.04.19.440442 for bioRxiv preprint.
How to cite: pCEP4-SERTE494Y-myc was a gift from Erik Procko (Addgene plasmid # 107493 ; http://n2t.net/addgene:107493 ; RRID:Addgene_107493)
