>Addgene plasmid #107493 | pCEP4-SERTE494Y-myc | addgene partial sequence | sequence record 205704 | Addgene Partial NGS Result
GGTCCCTTTGCAGCCAATGCAACTTGGACGTTTTTGGGGTCTCCGGACACCATCTCTATGTCTTGGCCCT
GATCCTGAGCCGCCCGGGGCTCCTGGTCTTCCGCCTCCTCGTCCTCGTCCTCTTCCCCGTCCTCGTCCAT
GGTTATCACCCCCTCTTCTTTGAGGTCCACTGCCGCCGGAGCCTTCTGGTCCAGATGTGTCTCCCTTCTC
TCCTAGGCCATTTCCAGGTCCTGTACCTGGCCCCTCGTCAGACATGATTCACACTAAAAGAGATCAATAG
ACATCTTTATTAGACGACGCTCAGTGAATACAGGGAGTGCAGACTCCTGCCCCCTCCAACAGCCCCCCCA
CCCTCATCCCCTTCATGGTCGCTGTCAGACAGATCCAGGTCTGAAAATTCCCCATCCTCCGAACCATCCT
CGTCCTCATCACCAATTACTCGCAGCCCGGAAAACTCCCGCTGAACATCCTCAAGATTTGCGTCCTGAGC
CTCAAGCCAGGCCTCAAATTCCTCGTCCCCCTTTTTGCTGGACGGTAGGGATGGGGATTCTCGGGACCCC
TCCTCTTCCTCTTCAAGGTCACCAGACAGAGATGCTACTGGGGCAACGGAAGAAAAGCTGGGTGCGGCCT
GTGAGGATCAGCTTATCGATGATAAGCTGTCAAACATGAGAATTCTTGAAGACGAAAGGGCCTCGTGATA
CGCCTATTTTTATAGGTTAATGTCATGATAATAATGGTTTCTTAGACGTCAGGTGGCACTTTTCGGGGAA
ATGTGCGCGGAACCCCTATTTGTTTATTTTTCTAAATACATTCAAATATGTATCCGCTCATGAGACAATA
ACCCTGATAAATGCTTCAATAATATTGAAAAAGGAAGAGTATGAGTATTCAACATTTCCGTGTCGCCCTT
ATTCCCTTTTTTGCGGCATTTTGCCTTCCTGTTTTTGCTCACCCAGAAACGCTGGTGAAAGTAAAAGATG
CTGAAGATCAGTTGGGTGCACGAGTGGGTTACATCGAACTGGATCTCAACAGCGGTAAGATCCTTGAGAG
TTTTCGCCCCGAAGAACGTTTTCCAATGATGAGCACTTTTAAAGTTCTGCTATGTGGCGCGGTATTATCC
CGTGTTGACGCCGGGCAAGAGCAACTCGGTCGCCGCATACACTATTCTCAGAATGACTTGGTTGAGTACT
CACCAGTCACAGAAAAGCATCTTACGGATGGCATGACAGTAAGAGAATTATGCAGTGCTGCCATAACCAT
GAGTGATAACACTGCGGCCAACTTACTTCTGACAACGATCGGAGGACCGAAGGAGCTAACCGCTTTTTTG
CACAACATGGGGGATCATGTAACTCGCCTTGATCGTTGGGAACCGGAGCTGAATGAAGCCATACCAAACG
ACGAGCGTGACACCACGATGCCTGCAGCAATGGCAACAACGTTGCGCAAACTATTAACTGGCGAACTACT
TACTCTAGCTTCCCGGCAACAATTAATAGACTGGATGGAGGCGGATAAAGTTGCAGGACCACTTCTGCGC
TCGGCCCTTCCGGCTGGCTGGTTTATTGCTGATAAATCTGGAGCCGGTGAGCGTGGGTCTCGCGGTATCA
TTGCAGCACTGGGGCCAGATGGTAAGCCCTCCCGTATCGTAGTTATCTACACGACGGGGAGTCAGGCAAC
TATGGATGAACGAAATAGACAGATCGCTGAGATAGGTGCCTCACTGATTAAGCATTGGTAACTGTCAGAC
CAAGTTTACTCATATATACTTTAGATTGATTTAAAACTTCATTTTTAATTTAAAAGGATCTAGGTGAAGA
TCCTTTTTGATAATCTCATGACCAAAATCCCTTAACGTGAGTTTTCGTTCCACTGAGCGTCAGACCCCGT
AGAAAAGATCAAAGGATCTTCTTGAGATCCTTTTTTTCTGCGCGTAATCTGCTGCTTGCAAACAAAAAAA
CCACCGCTACCAGCGGTGGTTTGTTTGCCGGATCAAGAGCTACCAACTCTTTTTCCGAAGGTAACTGGCT
TCAGCAGAGCGCAGATACCAAATACTGTCCTTCTAGTGTAGCCGTAGTTAGGCCACCACTTCAAGAACTC
TGTAGCACCGCCTACATACCTCGCTCTGCTAATCCTGTTACCAGTGGCTGCTGCCAGTGGCGATAAGTCG
TGTCTTACCGGGTTGGACTCAAGACGATAGTTACCGGATAAGGCGCAGCGGTCGGGCTGAACGGGGGGTT
CGTGCACACAGCCCAGCTTGGAGCGAACGACCTACACCGAACTGAGATACCTACAGCGTGAGCTATGAGA
AAGCGCCACGCTTCCCGAAGGGAGAAAGGCGGACAGGTATCCGGTAAGCGGCAGGGTCGGAACAGGAGAG
CGCACGAGGGAGCTTCCAGGGGGAAACGCCTGGTATCTTTATAGTCCTGTCGGGTTTCGCCACCTCTGAC
TTGAGCGTCGATTTTTGTGATGCTCGTCAGGGGGGCGGAGCCTATGGAAAAACGCCAGCAACGCGGCCTT
TTTACGGTTCCTGGCCTTTTGCTGGCCTTGAAGCTGTCCCTGATGGTCGTCATCTACCTGCCTGGACAGC
ATGGCCTGCAACGCGGGCATCCCGATGCCGCCGGAAGCGAGAAGAATCATAATGGGGAAGGCCATCCAGC
CTCGCGTCGCGAACGCCAGCAAGACGTAGCCCAGCGCGTCGGCCCCGAGATGCGCCGCGTGCGGCTGCTG
GAGATGGCGGACGCGATGGATATGTTCTGCCAAGGGTTGGTTTGCGCATTCACAGTTCTCCGCAAGAATT
GATTGGCTCCAATTCTTGGAGTGGTGAATCCGTTAGCGAGGTGCCGCCCTGCTTCATCCCCGTGGCCCGT
TGCTCGCGTTTGCTGGCGGTGTCCCCGGAAGAAATATATTTGCATGTCTTTAGTTCTATGATGACACAAA
CCCCGCCCAGCGTCTTGTCATTGGCGAATTCGAACACGCAGATGCAGTCGGGGCGGCGCGGTCCGAGGTC
CACTTCGCATATTAAGGTGACGCGTGTGGCCTCGAACACCGAGCGACCCTGCAGCGACCCGCTTAACAGC
GTCAACAGCGTGCCGCAGATCCCGGGGGGCAATGAGATATGAAAAAGCCTGAACTCACCGCGACGTCTGT
CGAGAAGTTTCTGATCGAAAAGTTCGACAGCGTCTCCGACCTGATGCAGCTCTCGGAGGGCGAAGAATCT
CGTGCTTTCAGCTTCGATGTAGGAGGGCGTGGATATGTCCTGCGGGTAAATAGCTGCGCCGATGGTTTCT
ACAAAGATCGTTATGTTTATCGGCACTTTGCATCGGCCGCGCTCCCGATTCCGGAAGTGCTTGACATTGG
GGAATTCAGCGAGAGCCTGACCTATTGCATCTCCCGCCGTGCACAGGGTGTCACGTTGCAAGACCTGCCT
GAAACCGAACTGCCCGCTGTTCTGCAGCCGGTCGCGGAGGCCATGGATGCGATCGCTGCGGCCGATCTTA
GCCAGACGAGCGGGTTCGGCCCATTCGGACCGCAAGGAATCGGTCAATACACTACATGGCGTGATTTCAT
ATGCGCGATTGCTGATCCCCATGTGTATCACTGGCAAACTGTGATGGACGACACCGTCAGTGCGTCCGTC
GCGCAGGCTCTCGATGAGCTGATGCTTTGGGCCGAGGACTGCCCCGAAGTCCGGCACCTCGTGCACGCGG
ATTTCGGCTCCAACAATGTCCTGACGGACAATGGCCGCATAACAGCGGTCATTGACTGGAGCGAGGCGAT
GTTCGGGGATTCCCAATACGAGGTCGCCAACATCTTCTTCTGGAGGCCGTGGTTGGCTTGTATGGAGCAG
CAGACGCGCTACTTCGAGCGGAGGCATCCGGAGCTTGCAGGATCGCCGCGGCTCCGGGCGTATATGCTCC
GCATTGGTCTTGACCAACTCTATCAGAGCTTGGTTGACGGCAATTTCGATGATGCAGCTTGGGCGCAGGG
TCGATGCGACGCAATCGTCCGATCCGGAGCCGGGACTGTCGGGCGTACACAAATCGCCCGCAGAAGCGCG
GCCGTCTGGACCGATGGCTGTGTAGAAGTACTCGCCGATAGTGGAAACCGACGCCCCAGCACTCGTCCGG
ATCGGGAGATGGGGGAGGCTAACTGAAACACGGAAGGAGACAATACCGGAAGGAACCCGCGCTATGACGG
CAATAAAAAGACAGAATAAAACGCACGGGTGTTGGGTCGTTTGTTCATAAACGCGGGGTTCGGTCCCAGG
GCTGGCACTCTGTCGATACCCCACCGAGACCCCATTGGGGCCAATACGCCCGCGTTTCTTCCTTTTCCCC
ACCCCACCCCCCAAGTTCGGGTGAAGGCCCAGGGCTCGCAGCCAACGTCGGGGCGGCAGGCCCTGCCATA
GCCACTGGCCCCGTGGGTTAGGGACGGGGTCCCCCATGGGGAATGGTTTATGGTTCGTGGGGGTTATTAT
TTTGGGCGTTGCGTGGGGTCAGGTCCACGACTGGACTGAGCAGACAGACCCATGGTTTTTGGATGGCCTG
GGCATGGACCGCATGTACTGGCGCGACACGAACACCGGGCGTCTGTGGCTGCCAAACACCCCCGACCCCC
AAAAACCACCGCGCGGATTTCTGGCGTGCCAAGCTAGTCGACCAATTCTCATGTTTGACAGCTTATCATC
GCAGATCCGGGCAACGTTGTTGCCATTGCTGCAGGCGCAGAACTGGTAGGTATGGAAGATCTATACATTG
AATCAATATTGGCAATTAGCCATATTAGTCATTGGTTATATAGCATAAATCAATATTGGCTATTGGCCAT
TGCATACGTTGTATCTATATCATAATATGTACATTTATATTGGCTCATGTCCAATATGACCGCCATGTTG
ACATTGATTATTGACTAGTTATTAATAGTAATCAATTACGGGGTCATTAGTTCATAGCCCATATATGGAG
TTCCGCGTTACATAACTTACGGTAAATGGCCCGCCTGGCTGACCGCCCAACGACCCCCGCCCATTGACGT
CAATAATGACGTATGTTCCCATAGTAACGCCAATAGGGACTTTCCATTGACGTCAATGGGTGGAGTATTT
ACGGTAAACTGCCCACTTGGCAGTACATCAAGTGTATCATATGCCAAGTCCGCCCCCTATTGACGTCAAT
GACGGTAAATGGCCCGCCTGGCATTATGCCCAGTACATGACCTTACGGGACTTTCCTACTTGGCAGTACA
TCTACGTATTAGTCATCGCTATTACCATGGTGATGCGGTTTTGGCAGTACACCAATGGGCGTGGATAGCG
GTTTGACTCACGGGGATTTCCAAGTCTCCACCCCATTGACGTCAATGGGAGTTTGTTTTGGCACCAAAAT
CAACGGGACTTTCCAAAATGTCGTAATAACCCCGCCCCGTTGACGCAAATGGGCGGTAGGCGTGTACGGT
GGGAGGTCTATATAAGCAGAGCTCGTTTAGTGAACCGTCAGATCTCTAGAAGCTGGGTACCAGCTGCTAG
CGCCACCATGGAGACCACCCCCCTGAACAGTCAAAAGCAACTCTCTGCCTGTGAGGATGGAGAGGACTGT
CAGGAGAATGGCGTTCTTCAAAAGGTTGTACCCACCCCTGGAGATAAGGTGGAAAGCGGCCAGATTTCCA
ACGGCTACAGCGCCGTGCCATCACCTGGAGCCGGGGATGATACACGGCACAGCATTCCCGCAACCACCAC
GACACTGGTTGCAGAGCTTCACCAGGGCGAGAGGGAGACGTGGGGCAAAAAGGTAGATTTTCTGCTTTCC
GTGATCGGTTACGCGGTCGATCTGGGGAACGTGTGGAGGTTCCCTTACATTTGTTACCAAAACGGAGGGG
GTGCCTTCTTGCTGCCCTACACAATTATGGCGATTTTTGGGGGTATCCCGCTCTTCTACATGGAACTGGC
CTTGGGTCAGTACCACCGGAACGGCTGCATTAGCATTTGGCGCAAGATATGCCCCATTTTCAAGGGAATC
GGATACGCAATCTGTATAATCGCGTTCTATATTGCATCATATTACAACACCATCATGGCCTGGGCCCTTT
ATTACTTGATCAGCAGTTTCACCGACCAATTGCCGTGGACGAGCTGTAAGAACTCATGGAATACCGGGAA
CTGTACCAACTACTTCTCTGAGGACAGCTCAGGAGGTAGCGGGGGTGAACAGAAGCTGATTAGCGAGGAG
GACTTGGGCAGTCCAGGCGGAAGCGGCAACATCACTTGGACACTCCATAGTACGAGCCCCGCAGAGGAGT
TTTACACCAGGCACGTACTGCAGATTCATAGGAGCAAGGGTCTGCAAGACCTGGGCGGTATTAGCTGGCA
GCTCGCATTGTGCATAATGTTGATCTTTACGGTGATCTATTTCTCTATCTGGAAGGGAGTAAAGACATCC
GGCAAGGTGGTGTGGGTGACGGCGACCTTCCCCTACATTATACTCAGCGTGTTGTTGGTGAGGGGGGCAA
CCCTGCCTGGGGCCTGGCGAGGCGTGCTGTTCTATCTCAAGCCAAACTGGCAGAAGCTTCTTGAAACCGG
AGTGTGGATCGACGCGGCCGCGCAAATCTTCTTTTCCCTCGGTCCCGGCTTCGGGGTCCTTCTGGCATTC
GCAAGCTACAACAAGTTCAACAATAACTGCTACCAGGACGCCCTCGTGACAAGTGTAGTGAACTGCATGA
CCTCTTTCGTGAGCGGGTTTGTGATCTTCACAGTACTCGGATATATGGCTGAGATGAGGAACGAAGATGT
TAGTGAGGTTGCCAAAGACGCTGGCCCGAGCCTGTTGTTCATCACATACGCCGAGGCTATCGCGAACATG
CCCGCATCTACTTTCTTCGCCATCATCTTTTTCCTGATGCTGATAACCCTTGGGCTGGATAGCACCTTCG
CCGGACTGGAGGGTGTCATCACTGCCGTTCTCGACGAGTTCCCCCATGTGTGGGCCAAGCGACGGGAAAG
GTTCGTGCTGGCCGTCGTAATCACATGCTTCTTCGGCTCACTGGTGACCCTTACCTTTGGCGGTGCGTAC
GTGGTCAAGCTGCTCGAATACTACGCCACTGGACCGGCGGTTCTGACCGTGGCATTGATCGAGGCCGTGG
CCGTAAGCTGGTTTTACGGCATCACGCAGTTCTGTAGGGACGTGAAAGAGATGCTGGGCTTTTCTCCCGG
TTGGTTTTGGAGGATTTGTTGGGTAGCAATTAGCCCCCTGTTTCTCCTTTTCATTATTTGCTCTTTTCTG
ATGTCTCCACCGCAGCTCCGACTGTTTCAGTACAACTACCCCTACTGGTCAATTATCCTGGGCTATTGTA
TCGGCACCTCAAGTTTCATCTGCATCCCCACATACATCGCATACAGACTGATAATTACGCCCGGTACTTT
TAAGGAGCGAATCATTAAAAGCATAACCCCCGAAACCCCCACCGAGATCCCTTGTGGCGATATAAGACTC
AATGCGGTCTAATAGCTCGAGGCCGGCAAGGCCGGATCCAGACATGATAAGATACATTGATGAGTTTGGA
CAAACCACAACTAGAATGCAGTGAAAAAAATGCTTTATTTGTGAAATTTGTGATGCTATTGCTTTATTTG
TAACCATTATAAGCTGCAATAAACAAGTTAACAACAACAATTGCATTCATTTTATGTTTCAGGTTCAGGG
GGAGGTGTGGGAGGTTTTTTAAAGCAAGTAAAACCTCTACAAATGTGGTATGGCTGATTATGATCCGGCT
GCCTCGCGCGTTTCGGTGATGACGGTGAAAACCTCTGACACATGCAGCTCCCGGAGACGGTCACAGCTTG
TCTGTAAGCGGATGCCGGGAGCAGACAAGCCCGTCAGGGCGCGTCAGCGGGTGTTGGCGGGTGTCGGGGC
GCAGCCATGAGGTCGACTCTAGAGGATCGATCCCCGCCCCGGACGAACTAAACCTGACTACGACATCTCT
GCCCCTTCTTCGCGGGGCAGTGCATGTAATCCCTTCAGTTGGTTGGTACAACTTGCCAACTGGGCCCTGT
TCCACATGTGACACGGGGGGGGACCAAACACAAAGGGGTTCTCTGACTGTAGTTGACATCCTTATAAATG
GATGTGCACATTTGCCAACACTGAGTGGCTTTCATCCTGGAGCAGACTTTGCAGTCTGTGGACTGCAACA
CAACATTGCCTTTATGTGTAACTCTTGGCTGAAGCTCTTACACCAATGCTGGGGGACATGTACCTCCCAG
GGGCCCAGGAAGACTACGGGAGGCTACACCAACGTCAATCAGAGGGGCCTGTGTAGCTACCGATAAGCGG
ACCCTCAAGAGGGCATTAGCAATAGTGTTTATAAGGCCCCCTTGTTAACCCTAAACGGGTAGCATATGCT
TCCCGGGTAGTAGTATATACTATCCAGACTAACCCTAATTCAATAGCATATGTTACCCAACGGGAAGCAT
ATGCTATCGAATTAGGGTTAGTAAAAGGGTCCTAAGGAACAGCGATATCTCCCACCCCATGAGCTGTCAC
GGTTTTATTTACATGGGGTCAGGATTCCACGAGGGTAGTGAACCATTTTAGTCACAAGGGCAGTGGCTGA
AGATCAAGGAGCGGGCAGTGAACTCTCCTGAATCTTCGCCTGCTTCTTCATTCTCCTTCGTTTAGCTAAT
AGAATAACTGCTGAGTTGTGAACAGTAAGGTGTATGTGAGGTGCTCGAAAACAAGGTTTCAGGTGACGCC
CCCAGAATAAAATTTGGACGGGGGGTTCAGTGGTGGCATTGTGCTATGACACCAATATAACCCTCACAAA
CCCCTTGGGCAATAAATACTAGTGTAGGAATGAAACATTCTGAATATCTTTAACAATAGAAATCCATGGG
GTGGGGACAAGCCGTAAAGACTGGATGTCCATCTCACACGAATTTATGGCTATGGGCAACACATAATCCT
AGTGCAATATGATACTGGGGTTATTAAGATGTGTCCCAGGCAGGGACCAAGACAGGTGAACCATGTTGTT
ACACTCTATTTGTAACAAGGGGAAAGAGAGTGGACGCCGACAGCAGCGGACTCCACTGGTTGTCTCTAAC
ACCCCCGAAAATTAAACGGGGCTCCACGCCAATGGGGCCCATAAACAAAGACAAGTGGCCACTCTTTTTT
TTGAAATTGTGGAGTGGGGGCACGCGTCAGCCCCCACACGCCGCCCTGCGGTTTTGGACTGTAAAATAAG
GGTGTAATAACTTGGCTGATTGTAACCCCGCTAACCACTGCGGTCAAACCACTTGCCCACAAAACCACTA
ATGGCACCCCGGGGAATACCTGCATAAGTAGGTGGGCGGGCCAAGATAGGGGCGCGATTGCTGCGATCTG
GAGGACAAATTACACACACTTGCGCCTGAGCGCCAAGCACAGGGTTGTTGGTCCTCATATTCACGAGGTC
GCTGAGAGCACGGTGGGCTAATGTTGCCATGGGTAGCATATACTACCCAAATATCTGGATAGCATATGCT
ATCCTAATCTATATCTGGGTAGCATAGGCTATCCTAATCTATATCTGGGTAGCATATGCTATCCTAATCT
ATATCTGGGTAGTATATGCTATCCTAATTTATATCTGGGTAGCATAGGCTATCCTAATCTATATCTGGGT
AGCATATGCTATCCTAATCTATATCTGGGTAGTATATGCTATCCTAATCTGTATCCGGGTAGCATATGCT
ATCCTAATAGAGATTAGGGT
